Addgene plasmid #204700: pcDNA5-FRT/TO-mNeonGreen-BRD4-p300(I)
Purpose: This plasmid allows for inducible expression of engineered BRD4-p300(I) fusion tagged with mNeonGreen, in mammalian cells.
Depositing lab: Michael Rosen. Depositing organization: University of Texas Southwestern Medical Center. Publication: Molecular features driving condensate formation and gene expression by the BRD4-NUT fusion oncoprotein are overlapping but distinct. Kosno M, Currie SL, Kumar A, Xing C, Rosen MK. Sci Rep. 2023 Jul 24;13(1):11907. doi: 10.1038/s41598-023-39102-9. PubMed 37488172.
Backbone
  Vector backbone: pcDNA5
  Backbone manufacturer: Thermo Fisher Scientific
  Backbone size w/o insert (bp): 5160
  Vector type: Mammalian Expression
Growth in bacteria
  Bacterial resistance: Ampicillin, 100 μg/mL
  Growth temperature: 37°C
  Growth strain: DH5alpha
  Copy number: High Copy
Gene/Insert
  Gene/Insert name: BRD4-p300(I)
  Species: H. sapiens (human)
  Insert size (bp): 6924
  Mutation: deletion of all TF-bidning domains and HAT in p300
  Entrez Gene: BRD4 (a.k.a. CAP, CDLS6, FSHRG4, HUNK1, HUNKI, MCAP); EP300 (a.k.a. KAT3B, MKHK2, RSTS2, p300)
  Promoter: CMV
  Tag / fusion protein: mNeonGreen (N terminal on insert)
  Cloning method: Restriction Enzyme; 5′ cloning site HindIII (not destroyed); 3′ cloning site XhoI (not destroyed)
  Sequencing primers: 5′ CCATAGAAGACACCGGGACCGATCC; 3′ TAGAAGGCACAGTCGAGG
Terms and licenses: Academic/Nonprofit Terms; Industry Terms: Not Available to Industry
Depositor comments: NLS, mNeonGreen, other inserts are a fusion of two genes / All our plasmids are pcDNA5-FRT/TO and are used in a co-transfection with Flp recombinase expression vector, pOG44.
How to cite: pcDNA5-FRT/TO-mNeonGreen-BRD4-p300(I) was a gift from Michael Rosen (Addgene plasmid # 204700 ; http://n2t.net/addgene:204700 ; RRID:Addgene_204700)
