[The description below was written by a language model from this plasmid's Addgene catalogue record and pLannotate feature annotations shown in this document.]
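Description:
pcDNA5-FRT/TO-mNeonGreen-BRD4-p300(I) is a mammalian expression plasmid of about 12 kb, built on the pcDNA5/FRT/TO backbone for tetracycline-inducible expression and Flp-mediated site-specific integration. In E. coli it is maintained at high copy through a ColE1/pUC-type origin and selected with ampicillin via the β-lactamase gene. A fragment of the f1 origin and remnants of lac regulatory sequence are also annotated in the backbone.

The expression cassette is driven by the CMV immediate-early enhancer and promoter. These are followed by two short tet operator matches, which the annotation software labels as PLtetO-1 and TRE fragments. In cells that express the Tet repressor, transcription is held off until tetracycline or doxycycline is added. The open reading frame, cloned between HindIII and XhoI, begins with N-terminal mNeonGreen; the depositor also notes an NLS, which is not separately annotated. Next comes a portion of human BRD4 fused to a large portion of human p300 (EP300), and the cassette ends with the bGH polyadenylation signal. According to the record, the p300 segment lacks all transcription-factor-binding domains and the histone acetyltransferase domain, so this is an engineered deletion variant rather than the native protein.

Downstream, an FRT site sits directly before a hygromycin resistance coding sequence with an SV40 poly(A) signal and no annotated promoter of its own. Co-transfection with the Flp recombinase vector pOG44, as the depositor describes, inserts the plasmid at a genomic FRT site in a suitable host line. In the standard design of this system, that integration activates hygromycin resistance, allowing selection of isogenic stable lines. The construct was used to study how features of BRD4 fusion proteins, related to the BRD4-NUT oncoprotein, drive condensate formation and gene expression, with the green tag allowing visualisation in cells.
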