Features (pLannotate 1.2.2; 23 found; start..end, strand, type, name):
     28..80      -  misc_feature   bom (fragment): basis of mobility region from pBR322
    235..614     +  enhancer       CMV enhancer: human cytomegalovirus immediate early enhancer
    615..818     +  promoter       CMV promoter: human cytomegalovirus (CMV) immediate early promoter
    820..839     +  promoter       PLtetO-1 promoter (fragment): modified phage lambda PL promoter with tet operator sites (Lutz and Bujard, 1997)
    841..860     +  promoter       PLtetO-1 promoter (fragment): modified phage lambda PL promoter with tet operator sites (Lutz and Bujard, 1997)
    868..901     +  promoter       TRE3GV promoter (fragment): 3rd-generation Tet-responsive promoter that can be activated by binding of Tet-On® 3G, optimized for retroviral and lentiviral vectors
   1020..1724    +  CDS            mNeonGreen: mNeonGreen is a basic (constitutively fluorescent) green/yellow fluorescent protein published in 2013, derived from Branchiostoma lanceolatum. It is reported to be a very rapidly-maturing monomer with moderate acid sensitivity.
   1746..3944    +  CDS            BRD4 (fragment) (sequence partly withheld): BRD4_HUMAN - Also known as HUNK1. Experimental evidence at protein level: Swiss-Prot protein existence level 1. [Isoform B]: Acts as a chromatin insulator in the DNA damage response pathway. Inhibits DNA damage response signaling by recruiting the condensin-2 complex to acetylated histones, leading to chromatin structure remodeling, insulating the region from DNA damage response by limiting spreading of histone H2AX/H2A.x phosphorylation. From Homo sapiens (Human).
   3900..7904    +  CDS            EP300 (fragment): EP300_HUMAN - Also known as P300. Experimental evidence at protein level: Swiss-Prot protein existence level 1. (Microbial infection) In case of HIV-1 infection, it is recruited by the viral protein Tat. Regulates Tat's transactivating activity and may help inducing chromatin remodeling of proviral genes. Binds to and may be involved in the transforming capacity of the adenovirus E1A protein. From Homo sapiens (Human).
   7958..8182    +  polyA_signal   bGH poly(A) signal: bovine growth hormone polyadenylation signal
   8186..8207    +  promoter       SV40 promoter (fragment): SV40 enhancer and early promoter
   8228..8461    +  rep_origin     f1 ori (fragment) (sequence partly withheld): f1 bacteriophage origin of replication; arrow indicates direction of (+) strand synthesis
   8466..8513    +  protein_bind   FRT: FLP-mediated recombination occurs in the 8-bp core sequence TCTAGAAA (Turan and Bode, 2011). FLP recombinase from the Saccharomyces cerevisiae 2μ plasmid
   8521..9543    +  CDS            HygR: aminoglycoside phosphotransferase from E. coli; aph(4)-Ia; confers resistance to hygromycin
   9553..9678    +  CDS            ble (fragment): BLE_KLEPN - Experimental evidence at protein level: Swiss-Prot protein existence level 1. Binding protein with a strong affinity to the bleomycin family of antibiotics. Binds to CL990; an antimitotic-antibiotic compound. From Klebsiella pneumoniae.
   9673..9794    +  polyA_signal   SV40 poly(A) signal: SV40 polyadenylation signal
   9865..9887    -  protein_bind   lac operator (fragment): The lac repressor binds to the lac operator to inhibit transcription in E. coli. This inhibition can be relieved by adding lactose or isopropyl-β-D-thiogalactopyranoside (IPTG). lac repressor encoded by lacI
   9891..9921    -  promoter       lac promoter: promoter for the E. coli lac operon
   9936..9957    -  protein_bind   CAP binding site: CAP binding activates transcription in the presence of cAMP. E. coli catabolite activator protein
   9970..10062   -  CDS            lacI (fragment): lac repressor; lacI; The lac repressor binds to the lac operator to inhibit transcription in E. coli. This inhibition can be relieved by adding lactose or isopropyl-β-D-thiogalactopyranoside (IPTG).
  10245..10833   -  rep_origin     ori: high-copy-number ColE1/pMB1/pBR322/pUC origin of replication
  11004..11864   -  CDS            AmpR: β-lactamase; bla; confers resistance to ampicillin, carbenicillin, and related antibiotics
  11865..11969   -  promoter       AmpR promoter: bla
>Addgene plasmid #204700 | pcDNA5-FRT/TO-mNeonGreen-BRD4-p300(I) | addgene full sequence | sequence record 405170 | Addgene NGS Result
GACGGATCGGGAGATCTCCCGATCCCCTATGGTGCACTCTCAGTACAATCTGCTCTGATGCCGCATAGTT
AAGCCAGTATCTGCTCCCTGCTTGTGTGTTGGAGGTCGCTGAGTAGTGCGCGAGCAAAATTTAAGCTACA
ACAAGGCAAGGCTTGACCGACAATTGCATGAAGAATCTGCTTAGGGTTAGGCGTTTTGCGCTGCTTCGCG
ATGTACGGGCCAGATATACGCGTTGACATTGATTATTGACTAGTTATTAATAGTAATCAATTACGGGGTC
ATTAGTTCATAGCCCATATATGGAGTTCCGCGTTACATAACTTACGGTAAATGGCCCGCCTGGCTGACCG
CCCAACGACCCCCGCCCATTGACGTCAATAATGACGTATGTTCCCATAGTAACGCCAATAGGGACTTTCC
ATTGACGTCAATGGGTGGAGTATTTACGGTAAACTGCCCACTTGGCAGTACATCAAGTGTATCATATGCC
AAGTACGCCCCCTATTGACGTCAATGACGGTAAATGGCCCGCCTGGCATTATGCCCAGTACATGACCTTA
TGGGACTTTCCTACTTGGCAGTACATCTACGTATTAGTCATCGCTATTACCATGGTGATGCGGTTTTGGC
AGTACATCAATGGGCGTGGATAGCGGTTTGACTCACGGGGATTTCCAAGTCTCCACCCCATTGACGTCAA
TGGGAGTTTGTTTTGGCACCAAAATCAACGGGACTTTCCAAAATGTCGTAACAACTCCGCCCCATTGACG
CAAATGGGCGGTAGGCGTGTACGGTGGGAGGTCTATATAAGCAGAGCTCTCCCTATCAGTGATAGAGATC
TCCCTATCAGTGATAGAGATCGTCGACGAGCTCGTTTAGTGAACCGTCAGATCGCCTGGAGACGCCATCC
ACGCTGTTTTGACCTCCATAGAAGACACCGGGACCGATCCAGCCTCCGGACTCTAGCGTTTAAACTTAAG
CTTATGGGACCGGCTGCCAAGCGCGTGAAACTCGATGGCGTGAGCAAGGGCGAGGAGGATAACATGGCCT
CTCTCCCAGCGACACATGAGTTACACATCTTTGGCTCCATCAACGGTGTGGACTTTGACATGGTGGGTCA
GGGCACCGGCAATCCAAATGATGGTTATGAGGAGTTAAACCTGAAGTCCACCAAGGGTGACCTCCAGTTC
TCCCCCTGGATTCTGGTCCCTCATATCGGGTATGGCTTCCATCAGTACCTGCCCTACCCTGACGGGATGT
CGCCTTTCCAGGCCGCAATGGTAGATGGCTCCGGATACCAAGTCCATCGCACAATGCAGTTTGAAGATGG
TGCCTCCCTTACTGTTAACTACCGCTACACCTACGAGGGAAGCCACATCAAAGGAGAGGCCCAGGTGAAG
GGGACTGGTTTCCCTGCTGACGGTCCTGTGATGACCAACTCGCTGACCGCTGCGGACTGGTGCAGGTCGA
AGAAGACTTACCCCAACGACAAAACCATCATCAGTACCTTTAAGTGGAGTTACACCACTGGAAATGGCAA
GCGCTACCGGAGCACTGCGCGGACCACCTACACCTTTGCCAAGCCAATGGCGGCTAACTATCTGAAGAAC
CAGCCGATGTACGTGTTCCGTAAGACGGAACTCAAGCACTCCAAGACCGAACTCAACTTCAAGGAGTGGC
AAAAGGCCTTTACCGATGTGATGGGCATGGACGAGCTGTACAAGGGCGGCTCGTACGTGTACAAGTCTGC
GGAGAGCGGCCCTGGGACGAGATTGAGAAATCTGCCAGTAATGGGGGATGGACTAGAAACTTCCCAAATG
TCTACAACACAGGCCCAGGCCCAACCCCAGCCAGCCAACGCAGCCAGCACCAACCCCCCGCCCCCAGAGA
CCTCCAACCCTAACAAGCCCAAGAGGCAG
[300 nt withheld, positions 1920-2219]
AAAATAAATGAGCTACCCACAGAAGAAACCGAGATCATGATAGTCCAGGCAAAAGGAAGAGGACGTGGGA
GGAAAGAAACAGGGACAGCAAAACCTGGCGTTTCCACGGTACCAAACACAACTCAAGCATCGACTCCTCC
GCAGACCCAGACCCCTCAGCCGAATCCTCCTCCTGTGCAGGCCACGCCTCACCCCTTCCCTGCCGTCACC
CCGGACCTCATCGTCCAGACCCCTGTCATGACAGTGGTGCCTCCCCAGCCACTGCAGACGCCCCCGCCAG
TGCCCCCCCAGCCACAACCCCCACCCGCTCCAGCTCCCCAGCCCGTACAGAGCCACCCACCCATCATCGC
GGCCACCCCACAGCCTGTGAAGACAAAGAAGGGAGTGAAGAGGAAAGCAGACACCACCACCCCCACCACC
ATTGACCCCATTCACGAGCCACCCTCGCTGCCCCCGGAGCCCAAGACCACCAAGCTGGGCCAGCGGCGGG
AGAGCAGCCGGCCTGTGAAACCTCCAAAGAAGGACGTGCCCGACTCTCAGCAGCACCCAGCACCAGAGAA
GAGCAGCAAGGTCTCGGAGCAGCTCAAGTGCTGCAGCGGCATCCTCAAGGAGATGTTTGCCAAGAAGCAC
GCCGCCTACGCCTGGCCCTTCTACAAGCCTGTGGACGTGGAGGCACTGGGCCTACACGACTACTGTGACA
TCATCAAGCACCCCATGGACATGAGCACAATCAAGTCTAAACTGGAGGCCCGTGAGTACCGTGATGCTCA
GGAGTTTGGTGCTGACGTCCGATTGATGTTCTCCAACTGCTATAAGTACAACCCTCCTGACCATGAGGTG
GTGGCCATGGCCCGCAAGCTCCAGGATGTGTTCGAAATGCGCTTTGCCAAGATGCCGGACGAGCCTGAGG
AGCCAGTGGTGGCCGTGTCCTCCCCGGCAGTGCCCCCTCCCACCAAGGTTGTGGCCCCGCCCTCATCCAG
CGACAGCAGCAGCGATAGCTCCTCGGACAGTGACAGTTCGACTGATGACTCTGAGGAGGAGCGAGCCCAG
CGGCTGGCTGAGCTCCAGGAGCAGCTCAAAGCCGTGCACGAGCAGCTTGCAGCCCTCTCTCAGCCCCAGC
AGAACAAACCAAAGAAAAAGGAGAAAGACAAGAAGGAAAAGAAAAAAGAAAAGCACAAAAGGAAAGAGGA
AGTGGAAGAGAATAAAAAAAGCAAAGCCAAGGAACCTCCTCCTAAAAAGACGAAGAAAAATAATAGCAGC
AACAGCAATGTGAGCAAGAAGGAGCCAGCGCCCATGAAGAGCAAGCCCCCTCCCACGTATGAG
[249 nt withheld, positions 3543-3791]
GAGAAAGTTGATGTGATTGCCGGCTCCTCCAAGATGAAGGGCTTCTCGTCCTCAGAGTCGGAGAGCTCCA
GTGAGTCCAGCTCCTCTGACAGCGAAGACTCCGAAACAATGGCCGAGAATGTGGTGGAACCGGGGCCGCC
TTCAGCCAAGCGGCCTAAACTCTCATCTCCGGCCCTCTCGGCGTCCGCCAGCGATGGCACAGATTTTGGC
TCTCTATTTGACTTGGAGCACGACTTACCAGATGAATTAATCAACTCTACAGAATTGGGACTAACCAATG
GTGGTGATATTAATCAGCTTCAGACAAGTCTTGGCATGGTACAAGATGCAGCTTCTAAACATAAACAGCT
GTCAGAATTGCTGCGATCTGGTAGTTCCCCTAACCTCAATATGGGAGTTGGTGGCCCAGGTCAAGTCATG
GCCAGCCAGGCCCAACAGAGCAGTCCTGGATTAGGTTTGATAAATAGCATGGTCAAAAGCCCAATGACAC
AGGCAGGCTTGACTTCTCCCAACATGGGGATGGGCACTAGTGGACCAAATCAGGGTCCTACGCAGTCAAC
AGGTATGATGAACAGTCCAGTAAATCAGCCTGCCATGGGAATGAACACAGGGATGAATGCGGGCATGAAT
CCTGGAATGTTGGCTGCAGGCAATGGACAAGGGATAATGCCTAATCAAGTCATGAACGGTTCAATTGGAG
CAGGCCGAGGGCGACAGAATATGCAGTACCCAAACCCAGGCATGGGAAGTGCTGGCAACTTACTGACTGA
GCCTCTTCAGCAGGGCTCTCCCCAGATGGGAGGACAAACAGGATTGAGAGGCCCCCAGCCTCTTAAGATG
GGAATGATGAACAACCCCAATCCTTATGGTTCACCATATACTCAGAATCCTGGACAGCAGATTGGAGCCA
GTGGCCTTGGTCTCCAGATTCAGACAAAAACTGTACTATCAAATAACTTATCTCCATTTGCTATGGACAA
AAAGGCAGTTCCTGGTGGAGGAATGCCCAACATGGGTCAACAGCCAGCCCCGCAGGTCCAGCAGCCAGGT
CTGGTGACTCCAGTTGCCCAAGGGATGGGTTCTGGAGCACATACAGCTGAAAAACGAAGGACCAGACTAC
AGAAGCAGAACATGCTACCAAATGCTGCAGGCATGGTTCCAGTTTCCATGAATCCAGGGCCTAACATGGG
ACAGCCGCAACCAGGAATGACTTCTAATGGCCCTCTACCTGACCCAAGTATGATCCGTGGCAGTGTGCCA
AACCAGATGATGCCTCGAATAACTCCACAATCTGGTTTGAATCAATTTGGCCAGATGAGCATGGCCCAGC
CCCCTATTGTACCCCGGCAAACCCCTCCTCTTCAGCACCATGGACAGTTGGCTCAACCTGGAGCTCTCAA
CCCGCCTATGGGCTATGGGCCTCGTATGCAACAGCCTTCCAACCAGGGCCAGTTCCTTCCTCAGACTCAG
TTCCCATCACAGGGAATGAATGTAACAAATATCCCTTTGGCTCCGTCCAGCGGTCAAGCTCCAGTGTCTC
AAGCACAAATGTCTAGTTCTTCCTGCCCGGTGAACTCTCCTATAATGCCTCCAGGGTCTCAGGGGAGCCA
CATTCACTGTCCCCAGCTTCCTCAACCAGCTCTTCATCAGAATTCACCCTCGCCTGTACCTAGTCGTACC
CCCACCCCTCACCATACTCCCCCAAGCATAGGGGCTCAGCAGCCACCAGCAACAACAATTCCAGCCCCTG
TTCCTACACCTCCTGCCATGCCACCTGGGCCACAGTCCCAGGCTCTACATCCCCCTCCAAGGCAGACACC
TACACCACCAACAACACAACTTCCCCAACAAGTGCAGCCTTCACTTCCTGCTGCACCTTCTGCTGACCAG
CCCCAGCAGCAGCCTCGCTCACAGCAGAGCACAGCAGCGTCTGTTCCTACCCCAACAGCACCGCTGCTTC
CTCCGCAGCCTGCAACTCCACTTTCCCAGCCAGCTGTAAGCATTGAAGGACAGGTATCAAATCCTCCATC
TACTAGTAGCACAGAAGTGAATTCTCAGGCCATTGCTGAGAAGCAGCCTTCCCAGGAAGTGAAGATGGAG
GCCAAAATGGAAGTGGATCAACCAGAACCAGCAGATACTCAGCCGGAGGATATTTCAGAGTCTAAAGTGG
AAGACTGTAAAATGGAATCTACCGAAACAGAAGAGAGAAGCACTGAGTTAAAAACTGAAATAAAAGAGGA
GGAAGACCAGCCAAGTACTTCAGCTACCCAGTCATCTCCGGCTCCAGGACAGTCAAAGAAAAAGCAGAAG
CTCCGGCAGCAACAGCTGCAGCACCGACTACAGCAGGCCCAAATGCTTCGCAGGAGGATGGCCAGCATGC
AGCGGACTGGTGTGGTTGGGCAGCAACAGGGCCTCCCTTCCCCCACTCCTGCCACTCCAACGACACCAAC
TGGCCAACAGCCAACCACCCCGCAGACGCCCCAGCCCACTTCTCAGCCTCAGCCTACCCCTCCCAATAGC
ATGCCACCCTACTTGCCCAGGACTCAAGCTGCTGGCCCTGTGTCCCAGGGTAAGGCAGCAGGCCAGGTGA
CCCCTCCAACCCCTCCTCAGACTGCTCAGCCACCCCTTCCAGGGCCCCCACCTGCAGCAGTGGAAATGGC
AATGCAGATTCAGAGAGCAGCGGAGACGCAGCGCCAGATGGCCCACGTGCAAATTTTTCAAAGGCCAATC
CAACACCAGATGCCCCCGATGACTCCCATGGCCCCCATGGGTATGAACCCACCTCCCATGACCAGAGGTC
CCAGTGGGCATTTGGAGCCAGGGATGGGACCGACAGGGATGCAGCAACAGCCACCCTGGAGCCAAGGAGG
ATTGCCTCAGCCCCAGCAACTACAGTCTGGGATGCCAAGGCCAGCCATGATGTCAGTGGCCCAGCATGGT
CAACCTTTGAACATGGCTCCACAACCAGGATTGGGCCAGGTAGGTATCAGCCCACTCAAACCAGGCACTG
TGTCTCAACAAGCCTTACAAAACCTTTTGCGGACTCTCAGGTCTCCCAGCTCTCCCCTGCAGCAGCAACA
GGTGCTTAGTATCCTTCACGCCAACCCCCAGCTGTTGGCTGCATTCATCAAGCAGCGGGCTGCCAAGTAT
GCCAACTCTAATCCACAACCCATCCCTGGGCAGCCTGGCATGCCCCAGGGGCAGCCAGGGCTACAGCCAC
CTACCATGCCAGGTCAGCAGGGGGTCCACTCCAATCCAGCCATGCAGAACATGAATCCAATGCAGGCGGG
CGTTCAGAGGGCTGGCCTGCCCCAGCAGCAACCACAGCAGCAACTCCAGCCACCCATGGGAGGGATGAGC
CCCCAGGCTCAGCAGATGAACATGAACCACAACACCATGCCTTCACAATTCCGAGACATCTTGAGACGAC
AGCAAATGATGCAACAGCAGCAGCAACAGGGAGCAGGGCCAGGAATAGGCCCTGGAATGGCCAACCATAA
CCAGTTCCAGCAACCCCAAGGAGTTGGCTACCCACCACAGCAGCAGCAGCGGATGCAGCATCACATGCAA
CAGATGCAACAAGGAAATATGGGACAGATAGGCCAGCTTCCCCAGGCCTTGGGAGCAGAGGCAGGTGCCA
GTCTACAGGCCTATCAGCAGCGACTCCTTCAGCAACAGATGGGGTCCCCTGTTCAGCCCAACCCCATGAG
CCCCCAGCAGCATATGCTCCCAAATCAGGCCCAGTCCCCACACCTACAAGGCCAGCAGATCCCTAATTCT
CTCTCCAATCAAGTGCGCTCTCCCCAGCCTGTCCCTTCTCCACGGCCACAGTCCCAGCCCCCCCACTCCA
GTCCTTCCCCAAGGATGCAGCCTCAGCCTTCTCCACACCACGTTTCCCCACAGACAAGTTCCCCACATCC
TGGACTGGTAGCTGCCCAGGCCAACCCCATGGAACAAGGGCATTTTGCCAGCCCGGACCAGAATTCAATG
CTTTCTCAGCTTGCTAGCAATCCAGGCATGGCAAACCTCCATGGTGCAAGCGCCACGGACCTGGGACTCA
GCACCGATAACTCAGACTTGAATTCGAACCTCTCACAGAGTACACTAGACATATGAGCGGCCGCTCGAGT
CTAGAGGGCCCGTTTAAACCCGCTGATCAGCCTCGACTGTGCCTTCTAGTTGCCAGCCATCTGTTGTTTG
CCCCTCCCCCGTGCCTTCCTTGACCCTGGAAGGTGCCACTCCCACTGTCCTTTCCTAATAAAATGAGGAA
ATTGCATCGCATTGTCTGAGTAGGTGTCATTCTATTCTGGGGGGTGGGGTGGGGCAGGACAGCAAGGGGG
AGGATTGGGAAGACAATAGCAGGCATGCTGGGGATGCGGTGGGCTCTATGGCTTCTGAGGCGGAAAGAAC
CAGCTGGGGCTCTAGGGGGTATCCCC
[124 nt withheld, positions 8228-8351]
C
[91 nt withheld, positions 8353-8443]
AGGGTGATGGTTCACGTACCTAGAAGTTCCTATTCCGAAGTTCCTATTCTCTAGAAAGTATAGGAACTTC
CTTGGCCAAAAAGCCTGAACTCACCGCGACGTCTGTCGAGAAGTTTCTGATCGAAAAGTTCGACAGCGTC
TCCGACCTGATGCAGCTCTCGGAGGGCGAAGAATCTCGTGCTTTCAGCTTCGATGTAGGAGGGCGTGGAT
ATGTCCTGCGGGTAAATAGCTGCGCCGATGGTTTCTACAAAGATCGTTATGTTTATCGGCACTTTGCATC
GGCCGCGCTCCCGATTCCGGAAGTGCTTGACATTGGGGAATTCAGCGAGAGCCTGACCTATTGCATCTCC
CGCCGTGCACAGGGTGTCACGTTGCAAGACCTGCCTGAAACCGAACTGCCCGCTGTTCTGCAGCCGGTCG
CGGAGGCCATGGATGCGATCGCTGCGGCCGATCTTAGCCAGACGAGCGGGTTCGGCCCATTCGGACCGCA
AGGAATCGGTCAATACACTACATGGCGTGATTTCATATGCGCGATTGCTGATCCCCATGTGTATCACTGG
CAAACTGTGATGGACGACACCGTCAGTGCGTCCGTCGCGCAGGCTCTCGATGAGCTGATGCTTTGGGCCG
AGGACTGCCCCGAAGTCCGGCACCTCGTGCACGCGGATTTCGGCTCCAACAATGTCCTGACGGACAATGG
CCGCATAACAGCGGTCATTGACTGGAGCGAGGCGATGTTCGGGGATTCCCAATACGAGGTCGCCAACATC
TTCTTCTGGAGGCCGTGGTTGGCTTGTATGGAGCAGCAGACGCGCTACTTCGAGCGGAGGCATCCGGAGC
TTGCAGGATCGCCGCGGCTCCGGGCGTATATGCTCCGCATTGGTCTTGACCAACTCTATCAGAGCTTGGT
TGACGGCAATTTCGATGATGCAGCTTGGGCGCAGGGTCGATGCGACGCAATCGTCCGATCCGGAGCCGGG
ACTGTCGGGCGTACACAAATCGCCCGCAGAAGCGCGGCCGTCTGGACCGATGGCTGTGTAGAAGTACTCG
CCGATAGTGGAAACCGACGCCCCAGCACTCGTCCGAGGGCAAAGGAATAGCACGTACTACGAGATTTCGA
TTCCACCGCCGCCTTCTATGAAAGGTTGGGCTTCGGAATCGTTTTCCGGGACGCCGGCTGGATGATCCTC
CAGCGCGGGGATCTCATGCTGGAGTTCTTCGCCCACCCCAACTTGTTTATTGCAGCTTATAATGGTTACA
AATAAAGCAATAGCATCACAAATTTCACAAATAAAGCATTTTTTTCACTGCATTCTAGTTGTGGTTTGTC
CAAACTCATCAATGTATCTTATCATGTCTGTATACCGTCGACCTCTAGCTAGAGCTTGGCGTAATCATGG
TCATAGCTGTTTCCTGTGTGAAATTGTTATCCGCTCACAATTCCACACAACATACGAGCCGGAAGCATAA
AGTGTAAAGCCTGGGGTGCCTAATGAGTGAGCTAACTCACATTAATTGCGTTGCGCTCACTGCCCGCTTT
CCAGTCGGGAAACCTGTCGTGCCAGCTGCATTAATGAATCGGCCAACGCGCGGGGAGAGGCGGTTTGCGT
ATTGGGCGCTCTTCCGCTTCCTCGCTCACTGACTCGCTGCGCTCGGTCGTTCGGCTGCGGCGAGCGGTAT
CAGCTCACTCAAAGGCGGTAATACGGTTATCCACAGAATCAGGGGATAACGCAGGAAAGAACATGTGAGC
AAAAGGCCAGCAAAAGGCCAGGAACCGTAAAAAGGCCGCGTTGCTGGCGTTTTTCCATAGGCTCCGCCCC
CCTGACGAGCATCACAAAAATCGACGCTCAAGTCAGAGGTGGCGAAACCCGACAGGACTATAAAGATACC
AGGCGTTTCCCCCTGGAAGCTCCCTCGTGCGCTCTCCTGTTCCGACCCTGCCGCTTACCGGATACCTGTC
CGCCTTTCTCCCTTCGGGAAGCGTGGCGCTTTCTCATAGCTCACGCTGTAGGTATCTCAGTTCGGTGTAG
GTCGTTCGCTCCAAGCTGGGCTGTGTGCACGAACCCCCCGTTCAGCCCGACCGCTGCGCCTTATCCGGTA
ACTATCGTCTTGAGTCCAACCCGGTAAGACACGACTTATCGCCACTGGCAGCAGCCACTGGTAACAGGAT
TAGCAGAGCGAGGTATGTAGGCGGTGCTACAGAGTTCTTGAAGTGGTGGCCTAACTACGGCTACACTAGA
AGAACAGTATTTGGTATCTGCGCTCTGCTGAAGCCAGTTACCTTCGGAAAAAGAGTTGGTAGCTCTTGAT
CCGGCAAACAAACCACCGCTGGTAGCGGTGGTTTTTTTGTTTGCAAGCAGCAGATTACGCGCAGAAAAAA
AGGATCTCAAGAAGATCCTTTGATCTTTTCTACGGGGTCTGACGCTCAGTGGAACGAAAACTCACGTTAA
GGGATTTTGGTCATGAGATTATCAAAAAGGATCTTCACCTAGATCCTTTTAAATTAAAAATGAAGTTTTA
AATCAATCTAAAGTATATATGAGTAAACTTGGTCTGACAGTTACCAATGCTTAATCAGTGAGGCACCTAT
CTCAGCGATCTGTCTATTTCGTTCATCCATAGTTGCCTGACTCCCCGTCGTGTAGATAACTACGATACGG
GAGGGCTTACCATCTGGCCCCAGTGCTGCAATGATACCGCGAGACCCACGCTCACCGGCTCCAGATTTAT
CAGCAATAAACCAGCCAGCCGGAAGGGCCGAGCGCAGAAGTGGTCCTGCAACTTTATCCGCCTCCATCCA
GTCTATTAATTGTTGCCGGGAAGCTAGAGTAAGTAGTTCGCCAGTTAATAGTTTGCGCAACGTTGTTGCC
ATTGCTACAGGCATCGTGGTGTCACGCTCGTCGTTTGGTATGGCTTCATTCAGCTCCGGTTCCCAACGAT
CAAGGCGAGTTACATGATCCCCCATGTTGTGCAAAAAAGCGGTTAGCTCCTTCGGTCCTCCGATCGTTGT
CAGAAGTAAGTTGGCCGCAGTGTTATCACTCATGGTTATGGCAGCACTGCATAATTCTCTTACTGTCATG
CCATCCGTAAGATGCTTTTCTGTGACTGGTGAGTACTCAACCAAGTCATTCTGAGAATAGTGTATGCGGC
GACCGAGTTGCTCTTGCCCGGCGTCAATACGGGATAATACCGCGCCACATAGCAGAACTTTAAAAGTGCT
CATCATTGGAAAACGTTCTTCGGGGCGAAAACTCTCAAGGATCTTACCGCTGTTGAGATCCAGTTCGATG
TAACCCACTCGTGCACCCAACTGATCTTCAGCATCTTTTACTTTCACCAGCGTTTCTGGGTGAGCAAAAA
CAGGAAGGCAAAATGCCGCAAAAAAGGGAATAAGGGCGACACGGAAATGTTGAATACTCATACTCTTCCT
TTTTCAATATTATTGAAGCATTTATCAGGGTTATTGTCTCATGAGCGGATACATATTTGAATGTATTTAG
AAAAATAAACAAATAGGGGTTCCGCGCACATTTCCCCGAAAAGTGCCACCTGACGTC
