>Addgene plasmid #204700 | pcDNA5-FRT/TO-mNeonGreen-BRD4-p300(I) | depositor partial sequence | sequence record 402670 | pcDNA5-FRT/TO-mNeonGreen-BRD4-p300(I) sequence 6952 bps
AACTTAAGCTTATGGGACCGGCTGCCAAGCGCGTGAAACTCGATGGCGTGAGCAAGGGCGAGGAGGATAA
CATGGCCTCTCTCCCAGCGACACATGAGTTACACATCTTTGGCTCCATCAACGGTGTGGACTTTGACATG
GTGGGTCAGGGCACCGGCAATCCAAATGATGGTTATGAGGAGTTAAACCTGAAGTCCACCAAGGGTGACC
TCCAGTTCTCCCCCTGGATTCTGGTCCCTCATATCGGGTATGGCTTCCATCAGTACCTGCCCTACCCTGA
CGGGATGTCGCCTTTCCAGGCCGCAATGGTAGATGGCTCCGGATACCAAGTCCATCGCACAATGCAGTTT
GAAGATGGTGCCTCCCTTACTGTTAACTACCGCTACACCTACGAGGGAAGCCACATCAAAGGAGAGGCCC
AGGTGAAGGGGACTGGTTTCCCTGCTGACGGTCCTGTGATGACCAACTCGCTGACCGCTGCGGACTGGTG
CAGGTCGAAGAAGACTTACCCCAACGACAAAACCATCATCAGTACCTTTAAGTGGAGTTACACCACTGGA
AATGGCAAGCGCTACCGGAGCACTGCGCGGACCACCTACACCTTTGCCAAGCCAATGGCGGCTAACTATC
TGAAGAACCAGCCGATGTACGTGTTCCGTAAGACGGAACTCAAGCACTCCAAGACCGAACTCAACTTCAA
GGAGTGGCAAAAGGCCTTTACCGATGTGATGGGCATGGACGAGCTGTACAAGGGCGGCTCGTACGTGTAC
AAGTCTGCGGAGAGCGGCCCTGGGACGAGATTGAGAAATCTGCCAGTAATGGGGGATGGACTAGAAACTT
CCCAAATGTCTACAACACAGGCCCAGGCCCAACCCCAGCCAGCCAACGCAGCCAGCACCAACCCCCCGCC
CCCAGAGACCTCCAACCCTAACAAGCCCAAGAGGCAG
[300 nt withheld, positions 948-1247]
AAAATAAATGAGCTACCCACAGAAGAAACCGAGATCATGATAGTCCAGGCAAAAGGAAGAGGACGTGGGA
GGAAAGAAACAGGGACAGCAAAACCTGGCGTTTCCACGGTACCAAACACAACTCAAGCATCGACTCCTCC
GCAGACCCAGACCCCTCAGCCGAATCCTCCTCCTGTGCAGGCCACGCCTCACCCCTTCCCTGCCGTCACC
CCGGACCTCATCGTCCAGACCCCTGTCATGACAGTGGTGCCTCCCCAGCCACTGCAGACGCCCCCGCCAG
TGCCCCCCCAGCCACAACCCCCACCCGCTCCAGCTCCCCAGCCCGTACAGAGCCACCCACCCATCATCGC
GGCCACCCCACAGCCTGTGAAGACAAAGAAGGGAGTGAAGAGGAAAGCAGACACCACCACCCCCACCACC
ATTGACCCCATTCACGAGCCACCCTCGCTGCCCCCGGAGCCCAAGACCACCAAGCTGGGCCAGCGGCGGG
AGAGCAGCCGGCCTGTGAAACCTCCAAAGAAGGACGTGCCCGACTCTCAGCAGCACCCAGCACCAGAGAA
GAGCAGCAAGGTCTCGGAGCAGCTCAAGTGCTGCAGCGGCATCCTCAAGGAGATGTTTGCCAAGAAGCAC
GCCGCCTACGCCTGGCCCTTCTACAAGCCTGTGGACGTGGAGGCACTGGGCCTACACGACTACTGTGACA
TCATCAAGCACCCCATGGACATGAGCACAATCAAGTCTAAACTGGAGGCCCGTGAGTACCGTGATGCTCA
GGAGTTTGGTGCTGACGTCCGATTGATGTTCTCCAACTGCTATAAGTACAACCCTCCTGACCATGAGGTG
GTGGCCATGGCCCGCAAGCTCCAGGATGTGTTCGAAATGCGCTTTGCCAAGATGCCGGACGAGCCTGAGG
AGCCAGTGGTGGCCGTGTCCTCCCCGGCAGTGCCCCCTCCCACCAAGGTTGTGGCCCCGCCCTCATCCAG
CGACAGCAGCAGCGATAGCTCCTCGGACAGTGACAGTTCGACTGATGACTCTGAGGAGGAGCGAGCCCAG
CGGCTGGCTGAGCTCCAGGAGCAGCTCAAAGCCGTGCACGAGCAGCTTGCAGCCCTCTCTCAGCCCCAGC
AGAACAAACCAAAGAAAAAGGAGAAAGACAAGAAGGAAAAGAAAAAAGAAAAGCACAAAAGGAAAGAGGA
AGTGGAAGAGAATAAAAAAAGCAAAGCCAAGGAACCTCCTCCTAAAAAGACGAAGAAAAATAATAGCAGC
AACAGCAATGTGAGCAAGAAGGAGCCAGCGCCCATGAAGAGCAAGCCCCCTCCCACGTATGAG
[249 nt withheld, positions 2571-2819]
GAGAAAGTTGATGTGATTGCCGGCTCCTCCAAGATGAAGGGCTTCTCGTCCTCAGAGTCGGAGAGCTCCA
GTGAGTCCAGCTCCTCTGACAGCGAAGACTCCGAAACAATGGCCGAGAATGTGGTGGAACCGGGGCCGCC
TTCAGCCAAGCGGCCTAAACTCTCATCTCCGGCCCTCTCGGCGTCCGCCAGCGATGGCACAGATTTTGGC
TCTCTATTTGACTTGGAGCACGACTTACCAGATGAATTAATCAACTCTACAGAATTGGGACTAACCAATG
GTGGTGATATTAATCAGCTTCAGACAAGTCTTGGCATGGTACAAGATGCAGCTTCTAAACATAAACAGCT
GTCAGAATTGCTGCGATCTGGTAGTTCCCCTAACCTCAATATGGGAGTTGGTGGCCCAGGTCAAGTCATG
GCCAGCCAGGCCCAACAGAGCAGTCCTGGATTAGGTTTGATAAATAGCATGGTCAAAAGCCCAATGACAC
AGGCAGGCTTGACTTCTCCCAACATGGGGATGGGCACTAGTGGACCAAATCAGGGTCCTACGCAGTCAAC
AGGTATGATGAACAGTCCAGTAAATCAGCCTGCCATGGGAATGAACACAGGGATGAATGCGGGCATGAAT
CCTGGAATGTTGGCTGCAGGCAATGGACAAGGGATAATGCCTAATCAAGTCATGAACGGTTCAATTGGAG
CAGGCCGAGGGCGACAGAATATGCAGTACCCAAACCCAGGCATGGGAAGTGCTGGCAACTTACTGACTGA
GCCTCTTCAGCAGGGCTCTCCCCAGATGGGAGGACAAACAGGATTGAGAGGCCCCCAGCCTCTTAAGATG
GGAATGATGAACAACCCCAATCCTTATGGTTCACCATATACTCAGAATCCTGGACAGCAGATTGGAGCCA
GTGGCCTTGGTCTCCAGATTCAGACAAAAACTGTACTATCAAATAACTTATCTCCATTTGCTATGGACAA
AAAGGCAGTTCCTGGTGGAGGAATGCCCAACATGGGTCAACAGCCAGCCCCGCAGGTCCAGCAGCCAGGT
CTGGTGACTCCAGTTGCCCAAGGGATGGGTTCTGGAGCACATACAGCTGAAAAACGAAGGACCAGACTAC
AGAAGCAGAACATGCTACCAAATGCTGCAGGCATGGTTCCAGTTTCCATGAATCCAGGGCCTAACATGGG
ACAGCCGCAACCAGGAATGACTTCTAATGGCCCTCTACCTGACCCAAGTATGATCCGTGGCAGTGTGCCA
AACCAGATGATGCCTCGAATAACTCCACAATCTGGTTTGAATCAATTTGGCCAGATGAGCATGGCCCAGC
CCCCTATTGTACCCCGGCAAACCCCTCCTCTTCAGCACCATGGACAGTTGGCTCAACCTGGAGCTCTCAA
CCCGCCTATGGGCTATGGGCCTCGTATGCAACAGCCTTCCAACCAGGGCCAGTTCCTTCCTCAGACTCAG
TTCCCATCACAGGGAATGAATGTAACAAATATCCCTTTGGCTCCGTCCAGCGGTCAAGCTCCAGTGTCTC
AAGCACAAATGTCTAGTTCTTCCTGCCCGGTGAACTCTCCTATAATGCCTCCAGGGTCTCAGGGGAGCCA
CATTCACTGTCCCCAGCTTCCTCAACCAGCTCTTCATCAGAATTCACCCTCGCCTGTACCTAGTCGTACC
CCCACCCCTCACCATACTCCCCCAAGCATAGGGGCTCAGCAGCCACCAGCAACAACAATTCCAGCCCCTG
TTCCTACACCTCCTGCCATGCCACCTGGGCCACAGTCCCAGGCTCTACATCCCCCTCCAAGGCAGACACC
TACACCACCAACAACACAACTTCCCCAACAAGTGCAGCCTTCACTTCCTGCTGCACCTTCTGCTGACCAG
CCCCAGCAGCAGCCTCGCTCACAGCAGAGCACAGCAGCGTCTGTTCCTACCCCAACAGCACCGCTGCTTC
CTCCGCAGCCTGCAACTCCACTTTCCCAGCCAGCTGTAAGCATTGAAGGACAGGTATCAAATCCTCCATC
TACTAGTAGCACAGAAGTGAATTCTCAGGCCATTGCTGAGAAGCAGCCTTCCCAGGAAGTGAAGATGGAG
GCCAAAATGGAAGTGGATCAACCAGAACCAGCAGATACTCAGCCGGAGGATATTTCAGAGTCTAAAGTGG
AAGACTGTAAAATGGAATCTACCGAAACAGAAGAGAGAAGCACTGAGTTAAAAACTGAAATAAAAGAGGA
GGAAGACCAGCCAAGTACTTCAGCTACCCAGTCATCTCCGGCTCCAGGACAGTCAAAGAAAAAGCAGAAG
CTCCGGCAGCAACAGCTGCAGCACCGACTACAGCAGGCCCAAATGCTTCGCAGGAGGATGGCCAGCATGC
AGCGGACTGGTGTGGTTGGGCAGCAACAGGGCCTCCCTTCCCCCACTCCTGCCACTCCAACGACACCAAC
TGGCCAACAGCCAACCACCCCGCAGACGCCCCAGCCCACTTCTCAGCCTCAGCCTACCCCTCCCAATAGC
ATGCCACCCTACTTGCCCAGGACTCAAGCTGCTGGCCCTGTGTCCCAGGGTAAGGCAGCAGGCCAGGTGA
CCCCTCCAACCCCTCCTCAGACTGCTCAGCCACCCCTTCCAGGGCCCCCACCTGCAGCAGTGGAAATGGC
AATGCAGATTCAGAGAGCAGCGGAGACGCAGCGCCAGATGGCCCACGTGCAAATTTTTCAAAGGCCAATC
CAACACCAGATGCCCCCGATGACTCCCATGGCCCCCATGGGTATGAACCCACCTCCCATGACCAGAGGTC
CCAGTGGGCATTTGGAGCCAGGGATGGGACCGACAGGGATGCAGCAACAGCCACCCTGGAGCCAAGGAGG
ATTGCCTCAGCCCCAGCAACTACAGTCTGGGATGCCAAGGCCAGCCATGATGTCAGTGGCCCAGCATGGT
CAACCTTTGAACATGGCTCCACAACCAGGATTGGGCCAGGTAGGTATCAGCCCACTCAAACCAGGCACTG
TGTCTCAACAAGCCTTACAAAACCTTTTGCGGACTCTCAGGTCTCCCAGCTCTCCCCTGCAGCAGCAACA
GGTGCTTAGTATCCTTCACGCCAACCCCCAGCTGTTGGCTGCATTCATCAAGCAGCGGGCTGCCAAGTAT
GCCAACTCTAATCCACAACCCATCCCTGGGCAGCCTGGCATGCCCCAGGGGCAGCCAGGGCTACAGCCAC
CTACCATGCCAGGTCAGCAGGGGGTCCACTCCAATCCAGCCATGCAGAACATGAATCCAATGCAGGCGGG
CGTTCAGAGGGCTGGCCTGCCCCAGCAGCAACCACAGCAGCAACTCCAGCCACCCATGGGAGGGATGAGC
CCCCAGGCTCAGCAGATGAACATGAACCACAACACCATGCCTTCACAATTCCGAGACATCTTGAGACGAC
AGCAAATGATGCAACAGCAGCAGCAACAGGGAGCAGGGCCAGGAATAGGCCCTGGAATGGCCAACCATAA
CCAGTTCCAGCAACCCCAAGGAGTTGGCTACCCACCACAGCAGCAGCAGCGGATGCAGCATCACATGCAA
CAGATGCAACAAGGAAATATGGGACAGATAGGCCAGCTTCCCCAGGCCTTGGGAGCAGAGGCAGGTGCCA
GTCTACAGGCCTATCAGCAGCGACTCCTTCAGCAACAGATGGGGTCCCCTGTTCAGCCCAACCCCATGAG
CCCCCAGCAGCATATGCTCCCAAATCAGGCCCAGTCCCCACACCTACAAGGCCAGCAGATCCCTAATTCT
CTCTCCAATCAAGTGCGCTCTCCCCAGCCTGTCCCTTCTCCACGGCCACAGTCCCAGCCCCCCCACTCCA
GTCCTTCCCCAAGGATGCAGCCTCAGCCTTCTCCACACCACGTTTCCCCACAGACAAGTTCCCCACATCC
TGGACTGGTAGCTGCCCAGGCCAACCCCATGGAACAAGGGCATTTTGCCAGCCCGGACCAGAATTCAATG
CTTTCTCAGCTTGCTAGCAATCCAGGCATGGCAAACCTCCATGGTGCAAGCGCCACGGACCTGGGACTCA
GCACCGATAACTCAGACTTGAATTCGAACCTCTCACAGAGTACACTAGACATATGAGCGGCCGCTCGAGT
CTA
